Addgene plasmid #190199: pZac2.1 gfaABC1D-LifeAct-GFP
Purpose: Expresses the small actin binding peptide, LifeAct, with a GFP reporter
Depositing lab: Baljit Khakh. Depositing organization: University of California, Los Angeles (UCLA). Publication: Astrocyte-neuron subproteomes and obsessive-compulsive disorder mechanisms. Soto JS, Jami-Alahmadi Y, Chacon J, Moye SL, Diaz-Castro B, Wohlschlegel JA, Khakh BS. Nature. 2023 Apr;616(7958):764-773. doi: 10.1038/s41586-023-05927-7. Epub 2023 Apr 12. PubMed 37046092.
Backbone
  Vector backbone: PZac2.1
  Backbone size w/o insert (bp): 5103
  Total vector size (bp): 5973
  Vector type: Mammalian Expression, Bacterial Expression, AAV
Growth in bacteria
  Bacterial resistance: Ampicillin, 100 μg/mL
  Growth temperature: 37°C
  Growth strain: NEB Stable
  Copy number: High Copy
Gene/Insert
  Gene/Insert name: LifeAct-eGFP (alt name: LifeAct-GFP)
  Species: S. cerevisiae (budding yeast)
  Insert size (bp): 870
  Promoter: gfaABC1D
  Tag / fusion protein: GFP (C terminal on insert)
  Cloning method: Unknown
  Sequencing primers: 5′ ccactcccagttcaattacagc; 3′ gtcttgtagttgccgtcgtc
Resource information
  A portion of this plasmid was derived from a plasmid made by: Addgene plasmid 58470
Terms and licenses: Academic/Nonprofit Terms; Industry Terms: Not Available to Industry
How to cite: pZac2.1 gfaABC1D-LifeAct-GFP was a gift from Baljit Khakh (Addgene plasmid # 190199 ; http://n2t.net/addgene:190199 ; RRID:Addgene_190199)
