[The description below was written by a language model from this plasmid's Addgene catalogue record and pLannotate feature annotations shown in this document.]
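Description:
pZac2.1 gfaABC1D-LifeAct-GFP is an AAV transfer (cis) plasmid of about 6 kb built on the pZac2.1 backbone, intended for packaging into recombinant adeno-associated virus and for expression in mammalian cells. It is maintained in E. coli through a high-copy ColE1/pUC-type origin with ampicillin selection (AmpR under its own bla promoter). The backbone also carries an f1 phage origin and remnants of the lac region (lacI and lacZα fragments, CAP site, lac promoter and operator) that are cloning-vector leftovers rather than functional parts of the payload. Two AAV2 inverted terminal repeats, annotated as fragments, flank the expression cassette and define the segment that is replicated and packaged into viral particles.

Between the ITRs, the catalogue lists the gfaABC1D promoter, a compact GFAP-derived promoter widely used to restrict expression to astrocytes. The feature table does not annotate it, but an unannotated gap between the left ITR and the chimeric intron would accommodate it. Downstream lie a chimeric β-globin/immunoglobulin intron, which generally enhances transcript processing, and a T7 promoter. These are followed by the coding sequence: a short fragment of the budding yeast Abp140 protein, which is the F-actin-binding LifeAct peptide, fused in frame at its C terminus to EGFP. A small multiple cloning site, a WPRE that boosts transcript stability and expression, and an SV40 polyadenylation signal complete the cassette.

The construct expresses a fluorescent filamentous-actin label, and the promoter choice suggests that it is meant for visualising the actin cytoskeleton and fine morphology of astrocytes after AAV delivery. It was deposited in connection with a study of astrocyte and neuron subproteomes.
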