Features (pLannotate 1.2.2; 19 found; start..end, strand, type, name):
      2..94      +  CDS            lacI (fragment): lac repressor; lacI; The lac repressor binds to the lac operator to inhibit transcription in E. coli. This inhibition can be relieved by adding lactose or isopropyl-β-D-thiogalactopyranoside (IPTG).
    107..128     +  protein_bind   CAP binding site: CAP binding activates transcription in the presence of cAMP. E. coli catabolite activator protein
    143..173     +  promoter       lac promoter: promoter for the E. coli lac operon
    181..197     +  protein_bind   lac operator: The lac repressor binds to the lac operator to inhibit transcription in E. coli. This inhibition can be relieved by adding lactose or isopropyl-β-D-thiogalactopyranoside (IPTG). lac repressor encoded by lacI
    258..388     -  repeat_region  AAV2 ITR (fragment): inverted terminal repeat of adeno-associated virus serotype 2 inverted
   1239..1371    +  intron         chimeric intron: chimera between introns from human β-globin and immunoglobulin heavy chain genes
   1416..1434    +  promoter       T7 promoter: promoter for bacteriophage T7 RNA polymerase
   1455..1526    +  CDS            ABP140 (fragment): AB140_YEAST - Also known as TRM140. Experimental evidence at protein level: Swiss-Prot protein existence level 1. S-adenosyl-L-methionine-dependent methyltransferase that mediates N(3)-methylcytidine modification of residue 32 of the tRNA anticodon loop of tRNA(Thr) and tRNA(Ser). Binds F-actin and shows weak F-actin cross-linking activity. From Saccharomyces cerevisiae (strain ATCC 204508 / S288c) (Baker's yeast).
   1527..2243    +  CDS            EGFP: EGFP is a basic (constitutively fluorescent) green fluorescent protein published in 1996, derived from Aequorea victoria. It is reported to be a rapidly-maturing weak dimer with moderate acid sensitivity.
   2244..2309    +  misc_feature   MCS: multiple cloning site
   2346..2934    +  misc_feature   WPRE: woodchuck hepatitis virus posttranscriptional regulatory element
   2998..3119    -  polyA_signal   SV40 poly(A) signal: SV40 polyadenylation signal
   3142..3210    -  CDS            large T antigen (fragment): large T antigen from SV40 (simian virus 40)
   3281..3411    +  repeat_region  AAV2 ITR (fragment): inverted terminal repeat of adeno-associated virus serotype 2 inverted
   3425..3582    +  CDS            lacZα (fragment): LacZα fragment of β-galactosidase; lacZ fragment
   3587..4015    +  rep_origin     f1 ori (sequence partly withheld): f1 bacteriophage origin of replication; arrow indicates direction of (+) strand synthesis
   4068..4172    +  promoter       AmpR promoter: bla
   4173..5033    +  CDS            AmpR: β-lactamase; bla; confers resistance to ampicillin, carbenicillin, and related antibiotics
   5204..5792    +  rep_origin     ori: high-copy-number ColE1/pMB1/pBR322/pUC origin of replication
>Addgene plasmid #190199 | pZac2.1 gfaABC1D-LifeAct-GFP | addgene full sequence | sequence record 371188 | Addgene Partial NGS Result
AGCGCCCAATACGCAAACCGCCTCTCCCCGCGCGTTGGCCGATTCATTAATGCAGCTGGCACGACAGGTT
TCCCGACTGGAAAGCGGGCAGTGAGCGCAACGCAATTAATGTGAGTTAGCTCACTCATTAGGCACCCCAG
GCTTTACACTTTATGCTTCCGGCTCGTATGTTGTGTGGAATTGTGAGCGGATAACAATTTCACACAGGAA
ACAGCTATGACCATGATTACGCCAGATTTAATTAAGGCCTTAATTAGGCTGCGCGCTCGCTCGCTCACTG
AGGCCGCCCGGGCAAAGCCCGGGCGTCGGGCGACCTTTGGTCGCCCGGCCTCAGTGAGCGAGCGAGCGCG
CAGAGAGGGAGTGGCCAACTCCATCACTAGGGGTTCCTTGTAGTTAATGATTAACCCGCCATGCTACTTA
TCTACGTAGCCATGCTCTAGGAAGATCTAACATATCCTGGTGTGGAGTAGGGGACGCTGCTCTGACAGAG
GCTCGGGGGCCTGAGCTGGCTCTGTGAGCTGGGGAGGAGGCAGACAGCCAGGCCTTGTCTGCAAGCAGAC
CTGGCAGCATTGGGCTGGCCGCCCCCCAGGGCCTCCTCTTCATGCCCAGTGAATGACTCACCTTGGCACA
GACACAATGTTCGGGGTGGGCACAGTGCCTGCTTCCCGCCGCACCCCAGCCCCCCTCAAATGCCTTCCGA
GAAGCCCATTGAGCAGGGGGCTTGCATTGCACCCCAGCCTGACAGCCTGGCATCTTGGGATAAAAGCAGC
ACAGCCCCCTAGGGGCTGCCCTTGCTGTGTGGCGCCACCGGCGGTGGAGAACAAGGCTCTATTCAGCCTG
TGCCCAGGAAAGGGGATCAGGGGATGCCCAGGCATGGACAGTGGGTGGCAGGGGGGGAGAGGAGGGCTGT
CTGCTTCCCAGAAGTCCAAGGACACAAATGGGTGAGGGGAGAGCTCTCCCCATAGCTGGGCTGCGGCCCA
ACCCCACCCCCTCAGGCTATGCCAGGGGGTGTTGCCAGGGGCACCCGGGCATCGCCAGTCTAGCCCACTC
CTTCATAAAGCCCTCGCATCCCAGGAGCGAGCAGAGCCAGAGCAGGTTGGAGAGGAGACGCATCACCTCC
GCTGCTCGCAAGCTTTATTGCGGTAGTTTATCACAGTTAAATTGCTAACGCAGTCAGTGCTTCTGACACA
ACAGTCTCGAACTTAAGCTGCAGAAGTTGGTCGTGAGGCACTGGGCAGGTAAGTATCAAGGTTACAAGAC
AGGTTTAAGGAGACCAATAGAAACTGGGCTTGTCGAGACAGAGAAGACTCTTGCGTTTCTGATAGGCACC
TATTGGTCTTACTGACATCCACTTTGCCTTTCTCTCCACAGGTGTCCACTCCCAGTTCAATTACAGCTCT
TAAGGCTAGAGTACTTAATACGACTCACTATAGGCTAGCCTCGAGCTCGGATCCATGGGCGTGGCCGACC
TGATCAAGAAGTTCGAGAGCATCAGCAAGGAAGAGGGCGACCCACCGGTCGCCACCATGGTGAGCAAGGG
CGAGGAGCTGTTCACCGGGGTGGTGCCCATCCTGGTCGAGCTGGACGGCGACGTAAACGGCCACAAGTTC
AGCGTGTCCGGCGAGGGCGAGGGCGATGCCACCTACGGCAAGCTGACCCTGAAGTTCATCTGCACCACCG
GCAAGCTGCCCGTGCCCTGGCCCACCCTCGTGACCACCCTGACCTACGGCGTGCAGTGCTTCAGCCGCTA
CCCCGACCACATGAAGCAGCACGACTTCTTCAAGTCCGCCATGCCCGAAGGCTACGTCCAGGAGCGCACC
ATCTTCTTCAAGGACGACGGCAACTACAAGACCCGCGCCGAGGTGAAGTTCGAGGGCGACACCCTGGTGA
ACCGCATCGAGCTGAAGGGCATCGACTTCAAGGAGGACGGCAACATCCTGGGGCACAAGCTGGAGTACAA
CTACAACAGCCACAACGTCTATATCATGGCCGACAAGCAGAAGAACGGCATCAAGGTGAACTTCAAGATC
CGCCACAACATCGAGGACGGCAGCGTGCAGCTCGCCGACCACTACCAGCAGAACACCCCCATCGGCGACG
GCCCCGTGCTGCTGCCCGACAACCACTACCTGAGCACCCAGTCCGCCCTGAGCAAAGACCCCAACGAGAA
GCGCGATCACATGGTCCTTAAGGAGTTCGTGACCGCCGCCGGGATCACTCTCGGCATGGACGAGCTGTAC
AAGTCCGGACTCAGATCTCGAGCTCAAGCTTCGAATTCTGCAGTCGACGGTACCGCGGGCCCGGGATCCA
CCGGATCTAGATAAGGATCCAATTCGCTTATCGATAATCAACCTCTGGATTACAAAATTTGTGAAAGATT
GACTGGTATTCTTAACTATGTTGCTCCTTTTACGCTATGTGGATACGCTGCTTTAATGCCTTTGTATCAT
GCTATTGCTTCCCGTATGGCTTTCATTTTCTCCTCCTTGTATAAATCCTGGTTGCTGTCTCTTTATGAGG
AGTTGTGGCCCGTTGTCAGGCAACGTGGCGTGGTGTGCACTGTGTTTGCTGACGCAACCCCCACTGGTTG
GGGCATTGCCACCACCTGTCAGCTCCTTTCCGGGACTTTCGCTTTCCCCCTCCCTATTGCCACGGCGGAA
CTCATCGCCGCCTGCCTTGCCCGCTGCTGGACAGGGGCTCGGCTGTTGGGCACTGACAATTCCGTGGTGT
TGTCGGGGAAATCATCGTCCTTTCCTTGGCTGCTCGCCTATGTTGCCACCTGGATTCTGCGCGGGACGTC
CTTCTGCTACGTCCCTTCGGCCCTCAATCCAGCGGACCTTCCTTCCCGCGGCCTGCTGCCGGCTCTGCGG
CCTCTTCCGCGTCTTCGCCTTCGCCCTCAGACGAGTCGGATCTCCCTTTGGGCCGCCTCCCCGCATCGAT
ACCGGAATTCTGCAGATATCTAGAGTCGACCCGGGCGGCCGCTTCGAGCAGACATGATAAGATACATTGA
TGAGTTTGGACAAACCACAACTAGAATGCAGTGAAAAAAATGCTTTATTTGTGAAATTTGTGATGCTATT
GCTTTATTTGTAACCATTATAAGCTGCAATAAACAAGTTAACAACAACAATTGCATTCATTTTATGTTTC
AGGTTCAGGGGGAGATGTGGGAGGTTTTTTAAAGCAAGTAAAACCTCTACAAATGTGGTAAAATCGATAA
GGATCTTCCTAGAGCATGGCTACGTAGATAAGTAGCATGGCGGGTTAATCATTAACTACAAGGAACCCCT
AGTGATGGAGTTGGCCACTCCCTCTCTGCGCGCTCGCTCGCTCACTGAGGCCGGGCGACCAAAGGTCGCC
CGACGCCCGGGCTTTGCCCGGGCGGCCTCAGTGAGCGAGCGAGCGCGCRGCCTTAATTAACCTAATTCAC
TGGCCGTCGTTTTACAACGTCGTGACTGGGAAAACCCTGGCGTTACCCAACTTAATCGCCTTGCAGCACA
TCCCCCTTTCGCCAGCTGGCGTAATAGCGAAGAGGCCCGCACCGATCGCCCTTCCCAACAGTTGCGCAGC
CTGAATGGCGAATGGG
[124 nt withheld, positions 3587-3710]
C
[91 nt withheld, positions 3712-3802]
A
[49 nt withheld, positions 3804-3852]
CCTTTGACGTTGGAGTCCACGTTCTTT
[37 nt withheld, positions 3880-3916]
ACCCTATCTCGGTCTATTCTTTTGATTTATAAGGGATTTTGCCGATTTCGGCCTATTGGTTAAAAAATGA
GCTGATTTAACAAAAATTTAACGCGAATTTTAACAAAATATTAACGCTTACAATTTAGGTGGCACTTTTC
GGGGAAATGTGCGCGGAACCCCTATTTGTTTATTTTTCTAAATACATTCAAATATGTATCCGCTCATGAG
ACAATAACCCTGATAAATGCTTCAATAATATTGAAAAAGGAAGAGTATGAGTATTCAACATTTCCGTGTC
GCCCTTATTCCCTTTTTTGCGGCATTTTGCCTTCCTGTTTTTGCTCACCCAGAAACGCTGGTGAAAGTAA
AAGATGCTGAAGATCAGTTGGGTGCACGAGTGGGTTACATCGAACTGGATCTCAACAGCGGTAAGATCCT
TGAGAGTTTTCGCCCCGAAGAACGTTTTCCAATGATGAGCACTTTTAAAGTTCTGCTATGTGGCGCGGTA
TTATCCCGTATTGACGCCGGGCAAGAGCAACTCGGTCGCCGCATACACTATTCTCAGAATGACTTGGTTG
AGTACTCACCAGTCACAGAAAAGCATCTTACGGATGGCATGACAGTAAGAGAATTATGCAGTGCTGCCAT
AACCATGAGTGATAACACTGCGGCCAACTTACTTCTGACAACGATCGGAGGACCGAAGGAGCTAACCGCT
TTTTTGCACAACATGGGGGATCATGTAACTCGCCTTGATCGTTGGGAACCGGAGCTGAATGAAGCCATAC
CAAACGACGAGCGTGACACCACGATGCCTGTAGCAATGGCAACAACGTTGCGCAAACTATTAACTGGCGA
ACTACTTACTCTAGCTTCCCGGCAACAATTAATAGACTGGATGGAGGCGGATAAAGTTGCAGGACCACTT
CTGCGCTCGGCCCTTCCGGCTGGCTGGTTTATTGCTGATAAATCTGGAGCCGGTGAGCGTGGGTCTCGCG
GTATCATTGCAGCACTGGGGCCAGATGGTAAGCCCTCCCGTATCGTAGTTATCTACACGACGGGGAGTCA
GGCAACTATGGATGAACGAAATAGACAGATCGCTGAGATAGGTGCCTCACTGATTAAGCATTGGTAACTG
TCAGACCAAGTTTACTCATATATACTTTAGATTGATTTAAAACTTCATTTTTAATTTAAAAGGATCTAGG
TGAAGATCCTTTTTGATAATCTCATGACCAAAATCCCTTAACGTGAGTTTTCGTTCCACTGAGCGTCAGA
CCCCGTAGAAAAGATCAAAGGATCTTCTTGAGATCCTTTTTTTCTGCGCGTAATCTGCTGCTTGCAAACA
AAAAAACCACCGCTACCAGCGGTGGTTTGTTTGCCGGATCAAGAGCTACCAACTCTTTTTCCGAAGGTAA
CTGGCTTCAGCAGAGCGCAGATACCAAATACTGTTCTTCTAGTGTAGCCGTAGTTAGGCCACCACTTCAA
GAACTCTGTAGCACCGCCTACATACCTCGCTCTGCTAATCCTGTTACCAGTGGCTGCTGCCAGTGGCGAT
AAGTCGTGTCTTACCGGGTTGGACTCAAGACGATAGTTACCGGATAAGGCGCAGCGGTCGGGCTGAACGG
GGGGTTCGTGCACACAGCCCAGCTTGGAGCGAACGACCTACACCGAACTGAGATACCTACAGCGTGAGCT
ATGAGAAAGCGCCACGCTTCCCGAAGGGAGAAAGGCGGACAGGTATCCGGTAAGCGGCAGGGTCGGAACA
GGAGAGCGCACGAGGGAGCTTCCAGGGGGAAACGCCTGGTATCTTTATAGTCCTGTCGGGTTTCGCCACC
TCTGACTTGAGCGTCGATTTTTGTGATGCTCGTCAGGGGGGCGGAGCCTATGGAAAAACGCCAGCAACGC
GGCCTTTTTACGGTTCCTGGCCTTTTGCTGGCCTTTTGCTCACATGTTCTTTCCTGCGTTATCCCCTGAT
TCTGTGGATAACCGTATTACCGCCTTTGAGTGAGCTGATACCGCTCGCCGCAGCCGAACGACCGAGCGCA
GCGAGTCAGTGAGCGAGGAAGCGGAAG
